Addgene plasmid #173471: pCMV-FLAG-PGRMC-Hybrid3
Purpose: N-terminal region of PGRMC1 fused to the transmembrane and C-terminal region of PGRMC2
Depositing lab: Bill Tsai. Depositing organization: University of Michigan. Publication: PGRMC1 acts as a size-selective cargo receptor to drive ER-phagic clearance of mutant prohormones. Chen YJ, Knupp J, Arunagiri A, Haataja L, Arvan P, Tsai B. Nat Commun. 2021 Oct 13;12(1):5991. doi: 10.1038/s41467-021-26225-8. PubMed 34645803.
Backbone
  Vector backbone: pCMV-FLAG
  Vector type: Mammalian Expression
Growth in bacteria
  Bacterial resistance: Ampicillin, 100 μg/mL
  Growth temperature: 37°C
  Growth strain: DH5alpha
  Copy number: Unknown
Gene/Insert
  Gene/Insert name: PGRMC1/PGRMC2 fusion
  Species: H. sapiens (human)
  Entrez Gene: PGRMC1 (a.k.a. Dap1, HPR6.6, IZA, MPR); PGRMC2 (a.k.a. DG6, PMBP)
  Tag / fusion protein: FLAG (N terminal on backbone)
Terms and licenses: Academic/Nonprofit Terms; Industry Terms: Not Available to Industry
How to cite: pCMV-FLAG-PGRMC-Hybrid3 was a gift from Bill Tsai (Addgene plasmid # 173471 ; http://n2t.net/addgene:173471 ; RRID:Addgene_173471)
