[The description below was written by a language model from this plasmid's Addgene catalogue record and pLannotate feature annotations shown in this document.]
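Description:
pCMV-FLAG-PGRMC-Hybrid3 is a mammalian expression plasmid built on the pCMV-FLAG backbone that encodes a chimeric human membrane protein: the N-terminal region of PGRMC1 joined to the transmembrane and C-terminal region of PGRMC2, with a FLAG epitope supplied by the backbone at the N terminus. Transcription in mammalian cells is driven by the human cytomegalovirus immediate early enhancer and promoter and terminated by the bovine growth hormone polyadenylation signal. T7 and SP6 phage promoters flank the insert. The automated annotation recognises the FLAG tag and a large PGRMC2 fragment. The short stretch between them is unannotated, and this is presumably where the PGRMC1-derived N-terminal segment lies, although the feature table does not label it. A few small fragments called by the software (an HIV-1 LTR piece, a partial SV40 promoter, lacI and ble remnants) appear to be backbone remnants or chance matches rather than functional elements.

The plasmid is propagated in E. coli through a high-copy ColE1/pUC-type origin and selected with ampicillin via the β-lactamase gene and its own promoter. An f1 origin is also present. A second cassette, in which the SV40 enhancer/early promoter drives the neomycin phosphotransferase gene followed by the SV40 polyadenylation signal, would allow G418 selection of transfected mammalian cells.

The "Hybrid3" name implies a set of domain-swap constructs, though the record lists no others. The associated publication describes PGRMC1 as a size-selective ER-phagy cargo receptor for mutant prohormones. This fits a use in mapping which regions of PGRMC1, as opposed to its paralogue PGRMC2, are needed for that function, with FLAG available for detection or immunoprecipitation.
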