Features (pLannotate 1.2.2; 22 found; start..end, strand, type, name):
     28..80      -  misc_feature   bom (fragment): basis of mobility region from pBR322
    235..614     +  enhancer       CMV enhancer: human cytomegalovirus immediate early enhancer
    615..818     +  promoter       CMV promoter: human cytomegalovirus (CMV) immediate early promoter
    814..847     +  LTR            5' LTR (truncated) (fragment): truncated 5' long terminal repeat (LTR) from HIV-1
    863..881     +  promoter       T7 promoter: promoter for bacteriophage T7 RNA polymerase
    904..924     +  CDS            FLAG (fragment): FLAG® epitope tag, followed by an enterokinase cleavage site
   1009..1551    +  CDS            PGRMC2 (fragment): PGRC2_HUMAN - Also known as DG6 From Homo sapiens (Human).
   1570..1588    -  promoter       SP6 promoter: promoter for bacteriophage SP6 RNA polymerase
   1614..1838    +  polyA_signal   bGH poly(A) signal: bovine growth hormone polyadenylation signal
   1842..1863    +  promoter       SV40 promoter (fragment): SV40 enhancer and early promoter
   1884..2312    +  rep_origin     f1 ori (sequence partly withheld): f1 bacteriophage origin of replication; arrow indicates direction of (+) strand synthesis
   2326..2655    +  promoter       SV40 promoter: SV40 enhancer and early promoter
   2722..3513    +  CDS            neo: KKA2_KLEPN - Also known as kan, nptII. Experimental evidence at protein level: Swiss-Prot protein existence level 1. Resistance to kanamycin, neomycin, paromomycin, ribostamycin, butirosin and gentamicin B. From Klebsiella pneumoniae.
   3537..3695    +  CDS            ble (fragment): BLE_KLEPN - Experimental evidence at protein level: Swiss-Prot protein existence level 1. Binding protein with a strong affinity to the bleomycin family of antibiotics. Binds to CL990; an antimitotic-antibiotic compound. From Klebsiella pneumoniae.
   3690..3811    +  polyA_signal   SV40 poly(A) signal: SV40 polyadenylation signal
   3884..3900    -  protein_bind   lac operator: The lac repressor binds to the lac operator to inhibit transcription in E. coli. This inhibition can be relieved by adding lactose or isopropyl-β-D-thiogalactopyranoside (IPTG). lac repressor encoded by lacI
   3908..3938    -  promoter       lac promoter: promoter for the E. coli lac operon
   3953..3974    -  protein_bind   CAP binding site: CAP binding activates transcription in the presence of cAMP. E. coli catabolite activator protein
   3987..4079    -  CDS            lacI (fragment): lac repressor; lacI; The lac repressor binds to the lac operator to inhibit transcription in E. coli. This inhibition can be relieved by adding lactose or isopropyl-β-D-thiogalactopyranoside (IPTG).
   4262..4850    -  rep_origin     ori: high-copy-number ColE1/pMB1/pBR322/pUC origin of replication
   5021..5881    -  CDS            AmpR: β-lactamase; bla; confers resistance to ampicillin, carbenicillin, and related antibiotics
   5882..5986    -  promoter       AmpR promoter: bla
>Addgene plasmid #173471 | pCMV-FLAG-PGRMC-Hybrid3 | addgene full sequence | sequence record 340514 | Addgene NGS Result
GACGGATCGGGAGATCTCCCGATCCCCTATGGTGCACTCTCAGTACAATCTGCTCTGATGCCGCATAGTT
AAGCCAGTATCTGCTCCCTGCTTGTGTGTTGGAGGTCGCTGAGTAGTGCGCGAGCAAAATTTAAGCTACA
ACAAGGCAAGGCTTGACCGACAATTGCATGAAGAATCTGCTTAGGGTTAGGCGTTTTGCGCTGCTTCGCG
ATGTACGGGCCAGATATACGCGTTGACATTGATTATTGACTAGTTATTAATAGTAATCAATTACGGGGTC
ATTAGTTCATAGCCCATATATGGAGTTCCGCGTTACATAACTTACGGTAAATGGCCCGCCTGGCTGACCG
CCCAACGACCCCCGCCCATTGACGTCAATAATGACGTATGTTCCCATAGTAACGCCAATAGGGACTTTCC
ATTGACGTCAATGGGTGGAGTATTTACGGTAAACTGCCCACTTGGCAGTACATCAAGTGTATCATATGCC
AAGTACGCCCCCTATTGACGTCAATGACGGTAAATGGCCCGCCTGGCATTATGCCCAGTACATGACCTTA
TGGGACTTTCCTACTTGGCAGTACATCTACGTATTAGTCATCGCTATTACCATGGTGATGCGGTTTTGGC
AGTACATCAATGGGCGTGGATAGCGGTTTGACTCACGGGGATTTCCAAGTCTCCACCCCATTGACGTCAA
TGGGAGTTTGTTTTGGCACCAAAATCAACGGGACTTTCCAAAATGTCGTAACAACTCCGCCCCATTGACG
CAAATGGGCGGTAGGCGTGTACGGTGGGAGGTCTATATAAGCAGAGCTCTCTGGCTAACTAGAGAACCCA
CTGCTTACTGGCTTATCGAAATTAATACGACTCACTATAGGGAGACCCAAGCTTACCATGGACTACAAGG
ACGACGATGACAAGGGATCCATGGCTGCCGAGGATGTGGTGGCGACTGGCGCCGACCCAAGCGATCTGGA
GAGCGGCGGGCTGCTGCATGAGGCGGCGGCGGCGTTGGCGCTTCTGACGGGGGGCGGGGAAATGCTGCTG
AACGTGGCGCTGGTGGCTCTGGTGCTGCTGGGGGCCTACCGGCTGTGGGTGCGCTGGGGGCGGCGGGGTC
TGGGGGCCGGGGCCGGGGCGGGCGAGGAGAGCCCCGCCACCTCTCTGCCTCGCATGAAGAAGCGGGACTT
CAGCTTGGAGCAGCTGCGCCAGTACGACGGCTCCCGCAACCCGCGCATCCTGCTCGCGGTCAATGGGAAA
GTCTTCGACGTGACCAAAGGCAGCAAGTTCTACGGCCCGGCGGGTCCATATGGAATATTTGCTGGTAGGG
ATGCCTCCAGAGGACTGGCCACATTTTGCCTAGATAAAGATGCACTTAGAGATGAATATGATGATCTCTC
AGATTTGAATGCAGTACAAATGGAGAGTGTTCGAGAATGGGAGATGCAATTCAAGGAAAAATATGATTAT
GTAGGCAGACTCCTAAAACCAGGAGAAGAACCATCAGAATATACAGATGAAGAAGATACCAAGGATCACA
ATAAACAGGATTAATCTAGAGGGCCCTATTCTATAGTGTCACCTAAATGCTAGAGCTCGCTGATCAGCCT
CGACTGTGCCTTCTAGTTGCCAGCCATCTGTTGTTTGCCCCTCCCCCGTGCCTTCCTTGACCCTGGAAGG
TGCCACTCCCACTGTCCTTTCCTAATAAAATGAGGAAATTGCATCGCATTGTCTGAGTAGGTGTCATTCT
ATTCTGGGGGGTGGGGTGGGGCAGGACAGCAAGGGGGAGGATTGGGAAGACAATAGCAGGCATGCTGGGG
ATGCGGTGGGCTCTATGGCTTCTGAGGCGGAAAGAACCAGCTGGGGCTCTAGGGGGTATCCCC
[124 nt withheld, positions 1884-2007]
C
[91 nt withheld, positions 2009-2099]
A
[49 nt withheld, positions 2101-2149]
CCTTTGACGTTGGAGTCCACGTTCTTT
[37 nt withheld, positions 2177-2213]
ACCCTATCTCGGTCTATTCTTTTGATTTATAAGGGATTTTGCCGATTTCGGCCTATTGGTTAAAAAATGA
GCTGATTTAACAAAAATTTAACGCGAATTAATTCTGTGGAATGTGTGTCAGTTAGGGTGTGGAAAGTCCC
CAGGCTCCCCAGCAGGCAGAAGTATGCAAAGCATGCATCTCAATTAGTCAGCAACCAGGTGTGGAAAGTC
CCCAGGCTCCCCAGCAGGCAGAAGTATGCAAAGCATGCATCTCAATTAGTCAGCAACCATAGTCCCGCCC
CTAACTCCGCCCATCCCGCCCCTAACTCCGCCCAGTTCCGCCCATTCTCCGCCCCATGGCTGACTAATTT
TTTTTATTTATGCAGAGGCCGAGGCCGCCTCTGCCTCTGAGCTATTCCAGAAGTAGTGAGGAGGCTTTTT
TGGAGGCCTAGGCTTTTGCAAAAAGCTCCCGGGAGCTTGTATATCCATTTTCGGATCTGATCAAGAGACA
GGATGAGGATCGTTTCGCATGATTGAACAAGATGGATTGCACGCAGGTTCTCCGGCCGCTTGGGTGGAGA
GGCTATTCGGCTATGACTGGGCACAACAGACAATCGGCTGCTCTGATGCCGCCGTGTTCCGGCTGTCAGC
GCAGGGGCGCCCGGTTCTTTTTGTCAAGACCGACCTGTCCGGTGCCCTGAATGAACTGCAGGACGAGGCA
GCGCGGCTATCGTGGCTGGCCACGACGGGCGTTCCTTGCGCAGCTGTGCTCGACGTTGTCACTGAAGCGG
GAAGGGACTGGCTGCTATTGGGCGAAGTGCCGGGGCAGGATCTCCTGTCATCTCACCTTGCTCCTGCCGA
GAAAGTATCCATCATGGCTGATGCAATGCGGCGGCTGCATACGCTTGATCCGGCTACCTGCCCATTCGAC
CACCAAGCGAAACATCGCATCGAGCGAGCACGTACTCGGATGGAAGCCGGTCTTGTCGATCAGGATGATC
TGGACGAAGAGCATCAGGGGCTCGCGCCAGCCGAACTGTTCGCCAGGCTCAAGGCGCGCATGCCCGACGG
CGAGGATCTCGTCGTGACCCATGGCGATGCCTGCTTGCCGAATATCATGGTGGAAAATGGCCGCTTTTCT
GGATTCATCGACTGTGGCCGGCTGGGTGTGGCGGACCGCTATCAGGACATAGCGTTGGCTACCCGTGATA
TTGCTGAAGAGCTTGGCGGCGAATGGGCTGACCGCTTCCTCGTGCTTTACGGTATCGCCGCTCCCGATTC
GCAGCGCATCGCCTTCTATCGCCTTCTTGACGAGTTCTTCTGAGCGGGACTCTGGGGTTCGAAATGACCG
ACCAAGCGACGCCCAACCTGCCATCACGAGATTTCGATTCCACCGCCGCCTTCTATGAAAGGTTGGGCTT
CGGAATCGTTTTCCGGGACGCCGGCTGGATGATCCTCCAGCGCGGGGATCTCATGCTGGAGTTCTTCGCC
CACCCCAACTTGTTTATTGCAGCTTATAATGGTTACAAATAAAGCAATAGCATCACAAATTTCACAAATA
AAGCATTTTTTTCACTGCATTCTAGTTGTGGTTTGTCCAAACTCATCAATGTATCTTATCATGTCTGTAT
ACCGTCGACCTCTAGCTAGAGCTTGGCGTAATCATGGTCATAGCTGTTTCCTGTGTGAAATTGTTATCCG
CTCACAATTCCACACAACATACGAGCCGGAAGCATAAAGTGTAAAGCCTGGGGTGCCTAATGAGTGAGCT
AACTCACATTAATTGCGTTGCGCTCACTGCCCGCTTTCCAGTCGGGAAACCTGTCGTGCCAGCTGCATTA
ATGAATCGGCCAACGCGCGGGGAGAGGCGGTTTGCGTATTGGGCGCTCTTCCGCTTCCTCGCTCACTGAC
TCGCTGCGCTCGGTCGTTCGGCTGCGGCGAGCGGTATCAGCTCACTCAAAGGCGGTAATACGGTTATCCA
CAGAATCAGGGGATAACGCAGGAAAGAACATGTGAGCAAAAGGCCAGCAAAAGGCCAGGAACCGTAAAAA
GGCCGCGTTGCTGGCGTTTTTCCATAGGCTCCGCCCCCCTGACGAGCATCACAAAAATCGACGCTCAAGT
CAGAGGTGGCGAAACCCGACAGGACTATAAAGATACCAGGCGTTTCCCCCTGGAAGCTCCCTCGTGCGCT
CTCCTGTTCCGACCCTGCCGCTTACCGGATACCTGTCCGCCTTTCTCCCTTCGGGAAGCGTGGCGCTTTC
TCATAGCTCACGCTGTAGGTATCTCAGTTCGGTGTAGGTCGTTCGCTCCAAGCTGGGCTGTGTGCACGAA
CCCCCCGTTCAGCCCGACCGCTGCGCCTTATCCGGTAACTATCGTCTTGAGTCCAACCCGGTAAGACACG
ACTTATCGCCACTGGCAGCAGCCACTGGTAACAGGATTAGCAGAGCGAGGTATGTAGGCGGTGCTACAGA
GTTCTTGAAGTGGTGGCCTAACTACGGCTACACTAGAAGAACAGTATTTGGTATCTGCGCTCTGCTGAAG
CCAGTTACCTTCGGAAAAAGAGTTGGTAGCTCTTGATCCGGCAAACAAACCACCGCTGGTAGCGGTGGTT
TTTTTGTTTGCAAGCAGCAGATTACGCGCAGAAAAAAAGGATCTCAAGAAGATCCTTTGATCTTTTCTAC
GGGGTCTGACGCTCAGTGGAACGAAAACTCACGTTAAGGGATTTTGGTCATGAGATTATCAAAAAGGATC
TTCACCTAGATCCTTTTAAATTAAAAATGAAGTTTTAAATCAATCTAAAGTATATATGAGTAAACTTGGT
CTGACAGTTACCAATGCTTAATCAGTGAGGCACCTATCTCAGCGATCTGTCTATTTCGTTCATCCATAGT
TGCCTGACTCCCCGTCGTGTAGATAACTACGATACGGGAGGGCTTACCATCTGGCCCCAGTGCTGCAATG
ATACCGCGAGACCCACGCTCACCGGCTCCAGATTTATCAGCAATAAACCAGCCAGCCGGAAGGGCCGAGC
GCAGAAGTGGTCCTGCAACTTTATCCGCCTCCATCCAGTCTATTAATTGTTGCCGGGAAGCTAGAGTAAG
TAGTTCGCCAGTTAATAGTTTGCGCAACGTTGTTGCCATTGCTACAGGCATCGTGGTGTCACGCTCGTCG
TTTGGTATGGCTTCATTCAGCTCCGGTTCCCAACGATCAAGGCGAGTTACATGATCCCCCATGTTGTGCA
AAAAAGCGGTTAGCTCCTTCGGTCCTCCGATCGTTGTCAGAAGTAAGTTGGCCGCAGTGTTATCACTCAT
GGTTATGGCAGCACTGCATAATTCTCTTACTGTCATGCCATCCGTAAGATGCTTTTCTGTGACTGGTGAG
TACTCAACCAAGTCATTCTGAGAATAGTGTATGCGGCGACCGAGTTGCTCTTGCCCGGCGTCAATACGGG
ATAATACCGCGCCACATAGCAGAACTTTAAAAGTGCTCATCATTGGAAAACGTTCTTCGGGGCGAAAACT
CTCAAGGATCTTACCGCTGTTGAGATCCAGTTCGATGTAACCCACTCGTGCACCCAACTGATCTTCAGCA
TCTTTTACTTTCACCAGCGTTTCTGGGTGAGCAAAAACAGGAAGGCAAAATGCCGCAAAAAAGGGAATAA
GGGCGACACGGAAATGTTGAATACTCATACTCTTCCTTTTTCAATATTATTGAAGCATTTATCAGGGTTA
TTGTCTCATGAGCGGATACATATTTGAATGTATTTAGAAAAATAAACAAATAGGGGTTCCGCGCACATTT
CCCCGAAAAGTGCCACCTGACGTC
